Addgene plasmid #193347: pHAGE2-TetOminiCMV-Oct4-p2a-Sox2AV-t2a-Klf4-e2a-Myc
Purpose: tetO-Sox2AV-KM (Dox-inducible reprogramming lentiviral vector expressing mouse Oct4 + Sox2A61V + Klf4 + cMyc)
Depositing lab: Hans Schöler. Depositing organization: Max Planck Institute for Molecular Biomedicine. Publication: Highly cooperative chimeric super-SOX induces naive pluripotency across species. MacCarthy CM, Wu G, Malik V, Menuchin-Lasowski Y, Velychko T, Keshet G, Fan R, Bedzhov I, Church GM, Jauch R, Cojocaru V, Scholer HR, Velychko S. Cell Stem Cell. 2024 Jan 4;31(1):127-147.e9. doi: 10.1016/j.stem.2023.11.010. Epub 2023 Dec 22. PubMed 38141611.
Backbone
  Vector backbone: pHAGE2
  Backbone size w/o insert (bp): 6247
  Total vector size (bp): 11320
  Vector type: Mammalian Expression, Lentiviral
Growth in bacteria
  Bacterial resistance: Ampicillin, 100 μg/mL
  Growth temperature: 37°C
  Growth strain: NEB Stable
  Copy number: High Copy
Gene/Insert
  Gene/Insert name: Oct4-p2a-Sox2AV-t2a-Klf4-e2a-cMyc (alt names: Pou5f1; Sox2A61V; Myc)
  Species: M. musculus (mouse)
  Insert size (bp): 5073
  Mutation: Sox2A61V is a highly cooperative point mutant of Sox2
  Entrez Gene: Klf4 (a.k.a. EZF, Gklf, Zie); Sox2 (a.k.a. Sox-2, lcc, ysb); Pou5f1 (a.k.a. NF-A3, Oct-3, Oct-3/4, Oct-4, Oct3, Oct3/4, Oct4, Otf-3, Otf-4, Otf3, Otf3-rs7, Otf3g, Otf4)
  Promoter: TetO mini CMV
  Cloning method: Restriction Enzyme; 5′ cloning site NotI (not destroyed); 3′ cloning site ClaI (not destroyed)
  Sequencing primers: 5′ gagacgccatccacgctgt; 3′ AGGAAGGTCCGCTGGATTGA
Terms and licenses: Academic/Nonprofit Terms; Industry Terms: Not Available to Industry
Depositor comments: Please visit https://www.biorxiv.org/content/10.1101/2022.09.23.509242v1 for BioRxiv preprint
How to cite: pHAGE2-TetOminiCMV-Oct4-p2a-Sox2AV-t2a-Klf4-e2a-Myc was a gift from Hans Schöler (Addgene plasmid # 193347 ; http://n2t.net/addgene:193347 ; RRID:Addgene_193347)
