[The description below was written by a language model from this plasmid's Addgene catalogue record and the feature table of its GenBank file.]
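Description:
pHAGE2-TetOminiCMV-Oct4-p2a-Sox2AV-t2a-Klf4-e2a-Myc is an 11.3 kb HIV-1-derived lentiviral transfer plasmid built on the pHAGE2 backbone for doxycycline-inducible delivery of a four-factor mouse reprogramming cassette. It is propagated in E. coli through a high-copy ColE1/pUC-type origin with ampicillin selection (beta-lactamase), and a recombination-deficient strain is recorded as the growth host, as is usual for LTR-containing vectors. The viral portion comprises a full-length upstream LTR (U3, R, U5), the Psi packaging signal extended into a gag fragment disrupted by a fill-in frameshift, an env segment carrying the Rev response element, the central polypurine tract, a WPRE downstream of the cargo, and a U3-deleted downstream LTR that makes the integrated provirus self-inactivating. The automated annotation labels the two LTRs the opposite way round from the depositor's map, but their positions match the standard arrangement. An SV40 origin fragment and lac promoter/operator remnants lie in the plasmid backbone.

The payload is a single roughly 5 kb open reading frame, cloned between NotI and ClaI sites and preceded by a Kozak sequence. It encodes Oct4 (Pou5f1), Sox2 A61V, Klf4 and c-Myc separated by P2A, T2A and E2A peptides, so ribosomal skipping yields four separate proteins from one transcript. Transcription comes from a tetracycline response element with seven tetO copies fused to a minimal CMV promoter. Expression therefore depends on a tetracycline-controlled transactivator, which this plasmid does not encode. The depositor's map marks the mutated codon in the Sox2 HMG domain as Sox17-derived, and the record describes A61V as a highly cooperative Sox2 point mutant. The vector is intended for induced pluripotent stem cell generation and for studying how enhanced Sox/Oct cooperativity affects reprogramming. No mammalian selection marker or reporter is annotated.
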