LOCUS       Exported 11320 bp ds-DNA circular SYN 14-DEC-2022
DEFINITION  tetO-Sox2AV-KM (Dox-inducible reprogramming lentiviral vector
            expressing mouse Oct4 + Sox2A61V + Klf4 + cMyc).
ACCESSION   .
VERSION     .
KEYWORDS    pHAGE2-TetOminiCMV-Oct4-p2a-Sox2AV-t2a-Klf4-e2a-Myc
SOURCE      synthetic DNA construct
  ORGANISM  synthetic DNA construct
REFERENCE   1 (bases 1 to 11320)
  AUTHORS   MacCarthy CM, Malik V, Wu G, Velychko T, Keshet G, Jauch R, Cojocaru
            V, Scholer HR, Velychko S
  TITLE     Enhancing Sox/Oct cooperativity induces higher-grade developmental
            reset
  JOURNAL   bioRxiv 2022.09.23.509242
REFERENCE   2 (bases 1 to 11320)
  AUTHORS   .
  TITLE     Direct Submission
  JOURNAL   Exported Dec 14, 2022 from SnapGene Server 1.1.58
            http://www.snapgene.com
FEATURES             Location/Qualifiers
     source          1..11320
                     /organism="synthetic DNA construct"
                     /mol_type="other DNA"
     LTR             1..634
                     /label=3' LTR
                     /note="3' long terminal repeat (LTR) from HIV-1"
     misc_feature    681..806
                     /label=HIV-1 Psi
                     /note="packaging signal of human immunodeficiency virus
                     type 1"
     misc_feature    1303..1536
                     /label=RRE
                     /note="The Rev response element (RRE) of HIV-1 allows for
                     Rev-dependent mRNA export from the nucleus to the
                     cytoplasm."
     CDS             1721..1765
                     /codon_start=1
                     /product="antigenic peptide corresponding to amino acids
                     655 to 669 of the HIV envelope protein gp41 (Lutje Hulsik
                     et al., 2013)"
                     /label=gp41 peptide
                     /note="recognized by the 2H10 single-chain llama nanobody"
                     /translation="KNEQELLELDKWASL"
     misc_feature    2058..2175
                     /label=cPPT/CTS
                     /note="central polypurine tract and central termination
                     sequence of HIV-1"
     protein_bind    2251..2521
                     /label=tetracycline response element
                     /bound_moiety="tetracycline repressor TetR"
                     /note="contains seven copies of the tetracycline operator
                     tetO"
     primer_bind     2589..2613
                     /label=LNCX
                     /note="Human CMV promoter, forward primer"
     regulatory      2679..2688
                     /regulatory_class="other"
                     /note="vertebrate consensus sequence for strong initiation
                     of translation (Kozak, 1987)"
     CDS             3756..3812
                     /codon_start=1
                     /product="2A peptide from porcine teschovirus-1
                     polyprotein"
                     /label=P2A
                     /note="Eukaryotic ribosomes fail to insert a peptide bond
                     between the Gly and Pro residues, yielding separate
                     polypeptides."
                     /translation="ATNFSLLKQAGDVEENPGP"
     CDS             4791..4844
                     /codon_start=1
                     /product="2A peptide from Thosea asigna virus capsid
                     protein"
                     /label=T2A
                     /note="Eukaryotic ribosomes fail to insert a peptide bond
                     between the Gly and Pro residues, yielding separate
                     polypeptides."
                     /translation="EGRGSLLTCGDVEENPGP"
     CDS             6315..6374
                     /codon_start=1
                     /product="2A peptide from equine rhinitis A virus
                     polyprotein"
                     /label=E2A
                     /note="Eukaryotic ribosomes fail to insert a peptide bond
                     between the Gly and Pro residues, yielding separate
                     polypeptides."
                     /translation="QCTNYALLKLAGDVESNPGP"
     misc_feature    7762..8350
                     /label=WPRE
                     /note="woodchuck hepatitis virus posttranscriptional
                     regulatory element"
     primer_bind     complement(7815..7835)
                     /label=WPRE-R
                     /note="WPRE, reverse primer"
     CDS             complement(8233..8244)
                     /codon_start=1
                     /product="Factor Xa recognition and cleavage site"
                     /label=Factor Xa site
                     /translation="IEGR"
     LTR             8498..8678
                     /label=5' LTR (truncated)
                     /note="truncated 5' long terminal repeat (LTR) from HIV-1"
     primer_bind     complement(8725..8743)
                     /label=pBRforEco
                     /note="pBR322 vectors, upsteam of EcoRI site, forward
                     primer"
     promoter        8811..8915
                     /gene="bla"
                     /label=AmpR promoter
     CDS             8916..9776
                     /codon_start=1
                     /gene="bla"
                     /product="beta-lactamase"
                     /label=AmpR
                     /note="confers resistance to ampicillin, carbenicillin, and
                     related antibiotics"
                     /translation="MSIQHFRVALIPFFAAFCLPVFAHPETLVKVKDAEDQLGARVGYI
                     ELDLNSGKILESFRPEERFPMMSTFKVLLCGAVLSRVDAGQEQLGRRIHYSQNDLVEYS
                     PVTEKHLTDGMTVRELCSAAITMSDNTAANLLLTTIGGPKELTAFLHNMGDHVTRLDRW
                     EPELNEAIPNDERDTTMPVAMATTLRKLLTGELLTLASRQQLIDWMEADKVAGPLLRSA
                     LPAGWFIADKSGAGERGSRGIIAALGPDGKPSRIVVIYTTGSQATMDERNRQIAEIGAS
                     LIKHW"
     primer_bind     complement(9134..9153)
                     /label=Amp-R
                     /note="Ampicillin resistance gene, reverse primer"
     rep_origin      9947..10535
                     /direction=RIGHT
                     /label=ori
                     /note="high-copy-number ColE1/pMB1/pBR322/pUC origin of
                     replication"
     primer_bind     10436..10455
                     /label=pBR322ori-F
                     /note="pBR322 origin, forward primer"
     primer_bind     10689..10706
                     /label=L4440
                     /note="L4440 vector, forward primer"
     primer_bind     10798..10817
                     /label=SV40pro-F
                     /note="SV40 promoter/origin, forward primer"
     protein_bind    10946..10967
                     /label=CAP binding site
                     /bound_moiety="E. coli catabolite activator protein"
                     /note="CAP binding activates transcription in the presence
                     of cAMP."
     promoter        10982..11012
                     /label=lac promoter
                     /note="promoter for the E. coli lac operon"
     protein_bind    11020..11036
                     /label=lac operator
                     /bound_moiety="lac repressor encoded by lacI"
                     /note="The lac repressor binds to the lac operator to
                     inhibit transcription in E. coli. This inhibition can be
                     relieved by adding lactose or
                     isopropyl-beta-D-thiogalactopyranoside (IPTG)."
     primer_bind     11025..11047
                     /label=M13/pUC Reverse
                     /note="In lacZ gene"
     primer_bind     11044..11060
                     /label=M13 rev
                     /note="common sequencing primer, one of multiple similar
                     variants"
     primer_bind     11044..11060
                     /label=M13 Reverse
                     /note="In lacZ gene. Also called M13-rev"
     primer_bind     11110..11129
                     /label=EBV-rev
                     /note="SV40 polyA terminator, reverse primer"
ORIGIN
        1 tggaagggct aattcactcc caaagaagac aagatatcct tgatctgtgg atctaccaca
       61 cacaaggcta cttccctgat tagcagaact acacaccagg gccaggggtc agatatccac
      121 tgacctttgg atggtgctac aagctagtac cagttgagcc agataaggta gaagaggcca
      181 ataaaggaga gaacaccagc ttgttacacc ctgtgagcct gcatgggatg gatgacccgg
      241 agagagaagt gttagagtgg aggtttgaca gccgcctagc atttcatcac gtggcccgag
      301 agctgcatcc ggagtacttc aagaactgct gatatcgagc ttgctacaag ggactttccg
      361 ctggggactt tccagggagg cgtggcctgg gcgggactgg ggagtggcga gccctcagat
      421 cctgcatata agcagctgct ttttgcctgt actgggtctc tctggttaga ccagatctga
      481 gcctgggagc tctctggcta actagggaac ccactgctta agcctcaata aagcttgcct
      541 tgagtgcttc aagtagtgtg tgcccgtctg ttgtgtgact ctggtaacta gagatccctc
      601 agaccctttt agtcagtgtg gaaaatctct agcagtggcg cccgaacagg gacttgaaag
      661 cgaaagggaa accagaggag ctctctcgac gcaggactcg gcttgctgaa gcgcgcacgg
      721 caagaggcga ggggcggcga ctggtgagta cgccaaaaat tttgactagc ggaggctaga
      781 aggagagaga tgggtgcgag agcgtcagta ttaagcgggg gagaattaga tcgcgatggg
      841 aaaaaattcg gttaaggcca gggggaaaga aaaaatataa attaaaacat atagtatggg
      901 caagcaggga gctagaacga ttcgcagtta atcctggcct gttagaaaca tcagaaggct
      961 gtagacaaat actgggacag ctacaaccat cccttcagac aggatcagaa gaacttagat
     1021 cattatataa tacagtagca accctctatt gtgtgcatca aaggatagag ataaaagaca
     1081 ccaaggaagc tttagacaag atagaggaag agcaaaacaa aagtaagacc accgcacagc
     1141 aagcggccgg ccgctgatct tcagacctgg aggaggagat atgagggaca attggagaag
     1201 tgaattatat aaatataaag tagtaaaaat tgaaccatta ggagtagcac ccaccaaggc
     1261 aaagagaaga gtggtgcaga gagaaaaaag agcagtggga ataggagctt tgttccttgg
     1321 gttcttggga gcagcaggaa gcactatggg cgcagcgtca atgacgctga cggtacaggc
     1381 cagacaatta ttgtctggta tagtgcagca gcagaacaat ttgctgaggg ctattgaggc
     1441 gcaacagcat ctgttgcaac tcacagtctg gggcatcaag cagctccagg caagaatcct
     1501 ggctgtggaa agatacctaa aggatcaaca gctcctgggg atttggggtt gctctggaaa
     1561 actcatttgc accactgctg tgccttggaa tgctagttgg agtaataaat ctctggaaca
     1621 gatttggaat cacacgacct ggatggagtg ggacagagaa attaacaatt acacaagctt
     1681 aatacactcc ttaattgaag aatcgcaaaa ccagcaagaa aagaatgaac aagaattatt
     1741 ggaattagat aaatgggcaa gtttgtggaa ttggtttaac ataacaaatt ggctgtggta
     1801 tataaaatta ttcataatga tagtaggagg cttggtaggt ttaagaatag tttttgctgt
     1861 actttctata gtgaatagag ttaggcaggg atattcacca ttatcgtttc agacccacct
     1921 cccaaccccg aggggacccg acaggcccga aggaatagaa gaagaaggtg gagagagaga
     1981 cagagacaga tccattcgat tagtgaacgg atctcgacgg tatcgccgaa ttcacaaatg
     2041 gcagtattca tccacaattt taaaagaaaa ggggggattg gggggtacag tgcaggggaa
     2101 agaatagtag acataatagc aacagacata caaactaaag aattacaaaa acaaattaca
     2161 aaaattcaaa attttcgggt ttattacagg gacagcagag atccagtttg gactagtcca
     2221 caccctaact gacacactcg agtttaccac tccctatcag tgatagagaa aagtgaaagt
     2281 cgagtttacc actccctatc agtgatagag aaaagtgaaa gtcgagttta ccactcccta
     2341 tcagtgatag agaaaagtga aagtcgagtt taccactccc tatcagtgat agagaaaagt
     2401 gaaagtcgag tttaccactc cctatcagtg atagagaaaa gtgaaagtcg agtttaccac
     2461 tccctatcag tgatagagaa aagtgaaagt cgagtttacc actccctatc agtgatagag
     2521 aaaagtgaaa gtcgagctcg gtacccgggt cgaggtaggc atgtacggtg ggaggcctat
     2581 ataagcagag ctcgtttagt gaaccgtcag atcgcctgga gacgccatcc acgctgtttt
     2641 gacctccata gaagacaccg ggaccgatcc agcctgcggc cgccatggct ggacacctgg
     2701 cttcagactt cgccttctca cccccaccag gtgggggtga tgggtcagca gggctggagc
     2761 cgggctgggt ggatcctcga acctggctaa gcttccaagg gcctccaggt gggcctggaa
     2821 tcggaccagg ctcagaggta ttggggatct ccccatgtcc gcccgcatac gagttctgcg
     2881 gagggatggc atactgtgga cctcaggttg gactgggcct agtcccccaa gttggcgtgg
     2941 agactttgca gcctgagggc caggcaggag cacgagtgga aagcaactca gagggaacct
     3001 cctctgagcc ctgtgccgac cgccccaatg ccgtgaagtt ggagaaggtg gaaccaactc
     3061 ccgaggagtc ccaggacatg aaagccctgc agaaggagct agaacagttt gccaagctgc
     3121 tgaagcagaa gaggatcacc ttggggtaca cccaggccga cgtggggctc accctgggcg
     3181 ttctctttgg aaaggtgttc agccagacca ccatctgtcg cttcgaggcc ttgcagctca
     3241 gccttaagaa catgtgtaag ctgcggcccc tgctggagaa gtgggtggag gaagccgaca
     3301 acaatgagaa ccttcaggag atatgcaaat cggagaccct ggtgcaggcc cggaagagaa
     3361 agcgaactag cattgagaac cgtgtgaggt ggagtctgga gaccatgttt ctgaagtgcc
     3421 cgaagccctc cctacagcag atcactcaca tcgccaatca gcttgggcta gagaaggatg
     3481 tggttcgagt atggttctgt aaccggcgcc agaagggcaa aagatcaagt attgagtatt
     3541 cccaacgaga agagtatgag gctacaggga cacctttccc agggggggct gtatcctttc
     3601 ctctgccccc aggtccccac tttggcaccc caggctatgg aagcccccac ttcaccacac
     3661 tctactcagt cccttttcct gagggcgagg cctttccctc tgttcccgtc actgctctgg
     3721 gctctcccat gcattcaaac gctagcggca gcggcgccac gaacttctct ctgttaaagc
     3781 aagcaggaga tgttgaagaa aaccccgggc ctgcttgcat gtataacatg atggagacgg
     3841 agctgaagcc gccgggcccg cagcaagctt cggggggcgg cggcggagga ggcaacgcca
     3901 cggcggcggc gaccggcggc aaccagaaga acagcccgga ccgcgtcaag aggcccatga
     3961 acgccttcat ggtatggtcc cgggggcagc ggcgtaagat ggcccaggag aaccccaaga
     4021 tgcacaactc ggagatcagc aagcgcctgg gcgcggagtg gaaacttttg tccgagaccg
     4081 agaagcggcc gttcatcgac gaggccaagc ggctgcgcgt gctgcacatg aaggagcacc
     4141 cggattataa ataccggccg cggcggaaaa ccaagacgct catgaagaag gataagtaca
     4201 cgcttcccgg aggcttgctg gcccccggcg ggaacagcat ggcgagcggg gttggggtgg
     4261 gcgccggcct gggtgcgggc gtgaaccagc gcatggacag ctacgcgcac atgaacggct
     4321 ggagcaacgg cagctacagc atgatgcagg agcagctggg ctacccgcag cacccgggcc
     4381 tcaacgctca cggcgcggca cagatgcaac cgatgcaccg ctacgacgtc agcgccctgc
     4441 agtacaactc catgaccagc tcgcagacct acatgaacgg ctcgcccacc tacagcatgt
     4501 cctactcgca gcagggcacc cccggtatgg cgctgggctc catgggctct gtggtcaagt
     4561 ccgaggccag ctccagcccc cccgtggtta cctcttcctc ccactccagg gcgccctgcc
     4621 aggccgggga cctccgggac atgatcagca tgtacctccc cggcgccgag gtgccggagc
     4681 ccgctgcgcc cagtagactg cacatggccc agcactacca gagcggcccg gtgcccggca
     4741 cggccattaa cggcacactg cccctgtcgc acatggcatg cggctccggc gagggcaggg
     4801 gaagtcttct aacatgcggg gacgtggagg aaaatcccgg cccactcgag atgaggcagc
     4861 cacctggcga gtctgacatg gctgtcagcg acgctctgct cccgtccttc tccacgttcg
     4921 cgtccggccc ggcgggaagg gagaagacac tgcgtccagc aggtgccccg actaaccgtt
     4981 ggcgtgagga actctctcac atgaagcgac ttcccccact tcccggccgc ccctacgacc
     5041 tggcggcgac ggtggccaca gacctggaga gtggcggagc tggtgcagct tgcagcagta
     5101 acaacccggc cctcctagcc cggagggaga ccgaggagtt caacgacctc ctggacctag
     5161 actttatcct ttccaactcg ctaacccacc aggaatcggt ggccgccacc gtgaccacct
     5221 cggcgtcagc ttcatcctcg tcttccccag cgagcagcgg ccctgccagc gcgccctcca
     5281 cctgcagctt cagctatccg atccgggccg ggggtgaccc gggcgtggct gccagcaaca
     5341 caggtggagg gctcctctac agccgagaat ctgcgccacc tcccacggcc cccttcaacc
     5401 tggcggacat caatgacgtg agcccctcgg gcggcttcgt ggctgagctc ctgcggccgg
     5461 agttggaccc agtatacatt ccgccacagc agcctcagcc gccaggtggc gggctgatgg
     5521 gcaagtttgt gctgaaggcg tctctgacca cccctggcag cgagtacagc agcccttcgg
     5581 tcatcagtgt tagcaaagga agcccagacg gcagccaccc cgtggtagtg gcgccctaca
     5641 gcggtggccc gccgcgcatg tgccccaaga ttaagcaaga ggcggtcccg tcctgcacgg
     5701 tcagccggtc cctagaggcc catttgagcg ctggacccca gctcagcaac ggccaccggc
     5761 ccaacacaca cgacttcccc ctggggcggc agctccccac caggactacc cctacactga
     5821 gtcccgagga actgctgaac agcagggact gtcaccctgg cctgcctctt cccccaggat
     5881 tccatcccca tccggggccc aactaccctc ctttcctgcc agaccagatg cagtcacaag
     5941 tcccctctct ccattatcaa gagctcatgc caccgggttc ctgcctgcca gaggagccca
     6001 agccaaagag gggaagaagg tcgtggcccc ggaaaagaac agccacccac acttgtgact
     6061 atgcaggctg tggcaaaacc tataccaaga gttctcatct caaggcacac ctgcgaactc
     6121 acacaggcga gaaaccttac cactgtgact gggacggctg tgggtggaaa ttcgcccgct
     6181 ccgatgaact gaccaggcac taccgcaaac acacagggca ccggcccttt cagtgccaga
     6241 agtgcgacag ggccttttcc aggtcggacc accttgcctt acacatgaag aggcactttc
     6301 tcgagggctc gggccagtgt actaattatg ctctcttgaa attggctgga gatgttgaga
     6361 gcaacccagg tcccggcgcg ccactggatt tcctttgggc gttggaaacc ccgcagacag
     6421 ccacgacgat gcccctcaac gtgaacttca ccaacaggaa ctatgacctc gactacgact
     6481 ccgtacagcc ctatttcatc tgcgacgagg aagagaattt ctatcaccag caacagcaga
     6541 gcgagctgca gccgcccgcg cccagtgagg atatctggaa gaaattcgag ctgcttccca
     6601 ccccgcccct gtccccgagc cgccgctccg ggctctgctc tccatcctat gttgcggtcg
     6661 ctacgtcctt ctccccaagg gaagacgatg acggcggcgg tggcaacttc tccaccgccg
     6721 atcagctgga gatgatgacc gagttacttg gaggagacat ggtgaaccag agcttcatct
     6781 gcgatcctga cgacgagacc ttcatcaaga acatcatcat ccaggactgt atgtggagcg
     6841 gtttctcagc cgctgccaag ctggtctcgg agaagctggc ctcctaccag gctgcgcgca
     6901 aagacagcac cagcctgagc cccgcccgcg ggcacagcgt ctgctccacc tccagcctgt
     6961 acctgcagga cctcaccgcc gccgcgtccg agtgcattga cccctcagtg gtctttccct
     7021 acccgctcaa cgacagcagc tcgcccaaat cctgtacctc gtccgattcc acggccttct
     7081 ctccttcctc ggactcgctg ctgtcctccg agtcctcccc acgggccagc cctgagcccc
     7141 tagtgctgca tgaggagaca ccgcccacca ccagcagcga ctctgaagaa gagcaagaag
     7201 atgaggaaga aattgatgtg gtgtctgtgg agaagaggca aacccctgcc aagaggtcgg
     7261 agtcgggctc atctccatcc cgaggccaca gcaaacctcc gcacagccca ctggtcctca
     7321 agaggtgcca cgtctccact caccagcaca actacgccgc acccccctcc acaaggaagg
     7381 actatccagc tgccaagagg gccaagttgg acagtggcag ggtcctgaag cagatcagca
     7441 acaaccgcaa gtgctccagc cccaggtcct cagacacgga ggaaaacgac aagaggcgga
     7501 cacacaacgt cttggaacgt cagaggagga acgagctgaa gcgcagcttt tttgccctgc
     7561 gtgaccagat ccctgaattg gaaaacaacg aaaaggcccc caaggtagtg atcctcaaaa
     7621 aagccaccgc ctacatcctg tccattcaag cagacgagca caagctcacc tctgaaaagg
     7681 acttattgag gaaacgacga gaacagttga aacacaaact cgaacagctt cgaaactctg
     7741 gtgcataaat cgatagatcc taatcaacct ctggattaca aaatttgtga aagattgact
     7801 ggtattctta actatgttgc tccttttacg ctatgtggat acgctgcttt aatgcctttg
     7861 tatcatgcta ttgcttcccg tatggctttc attttctcct ccttgtataa atcctggttg
     7921 ctgtctcttt atgaggagtt gtggcccgtt gtcaggcaac gtggcgtggt gtgcactgtg
     7981 tttgctgacg caacccccac tggttggggc attgccacca cctgtcagct cctttccggg
     8041 actttcgctt tccccctccc tattgccacg gcggaactca tcgccgcctg ccttgcccgc
     8101 tgctggacag gggctcggct gttgggcact gacaattccg tggtgttgtc ggggaaatca
     8161 tcgtcctttc cttggctgct cgcctgtgtt gccacctgga ttctgcgcgg gacgtccttc
     8221 tgctacgtcc cttcggccct caatccagcg gaccttcctt cccgcggcct gctgccggct
     8281 ctgcggcctc ttccgcgtct tcgccttcgc cctcagacga gtcggatctc cctttgggcc
     8341 gcctccccgc ctggtacctt taagaccaat gacttacaag gcagctgtag atcttagcca
     8401 ctttttaaaa gaaaaggggg gactggaagg gctaattcac tcccaacgaa gacaagatca
     8461 cctgcaggac aggcgcgccc tgctttttgc ttgtactggg tctctctggt tagaccagat
     8521 ctgagcctgg gagctctctg gctaactagg gaacccactg cttaagcctc aataaagctt
     8581 gccttgagtg cttcaagtag tgtgtgcccg tctgttgtgt gactctggta actagagatc
     8641 cctcagaccc ttttagtcag tgtggaaaat ctctagcacc cgggcgatta aggaaagggc
     8701 tagatcattc ttgaagacga aagggcctcg tgatacgcct atttttatag gttaatgtca
     8761 tgataataat ggtttcttag acgtcaggtg gcacttttcg gggaaatgtg cgcggaaccc
     8821 ctatttgttt atttttctaa atacattcaa atatgtatcc gctcatgaga caataaccct
     8881 gataaatgct tcaataatat tgaaaaagga agagtatgag tattcaacat ttccgtgtcg
     8941 cccttattcc cttttttgcg gcattttgcc ttcctgtttt tgctcaccca gaaacgctgg
     9001 tgaaagtaaa agatgctgaa gatcagttgg gtgcacgagt gggttacatc gaactggatc
     9061 tcaacagcgg taagatcctt gagagttttc gccccgaaga acgttttcca atgatgagca
     9121 cttttaaagt tctgctatgt ggcgcggtat tatcccgtgt tgacgccggg caagagcaac
     9181 tcggtcgccg catacactat tctcagaatg acttggttga gtactcacca gtcacagaaa
     9241 agcatcttac ggatggcatg acagtaagag aattatgcag tgctgccata accatgagtg
     9301 ataacactgc ggccaactta cttctgacaa cgatcggagg accgaaggag ctaaccgctt
     9361 ttttgcacaa catgggggat catgtaactc gccttgatcg ttgggaaccg gagctgaatg
     9421 aagccatacc aaacgacgag cgtgacacca cgatgcctgt agcaatggca acaacgttgc
     9481 gcaaactatt aactggcgaa ctacttactc tagcttcccg gcaacaatta atagactgga
     9541 tggaggcgga taaagttgca ggaccacttc tgcgctcggc ccttccggct ggctggttta
     9601 ttgctgataa atctggagcc ggtgagcgtg ggtctcgcgg tatcattgca gcactggggc
     9661 cagatggtaa gccctcccgt atcgtagtta tctacacgac ggggagtcag gcaactatgg
     9721 atgaacgaaa tagacagatc gctgagatag gtgcctcact gattaagcat tggtaactgt
     9781 cagaccaagt ttactcatat atactttaga ttgatttaaa acttcatttt taatttaaaa
     9841 ggatctaggt gaagatcctt tttgataatc tcatgaccaa aatcccttaa cgtgagtttt
     9901 cgttccactg agcgtcagac cccgtagaaa agatcaaagg atcttcttga gatccttttt
     9961 ttctgcgcgt aatctgctgc ttgcaaacaa aaaaaccacc gctaccagcg gtggtttgtt
    10021 tgccggatca agagctacca actctttttc cgaaggtaac tggcttcagc agagcgcaga
    10081 taccaaatac tgttcttcta gtgtagccgt agttaggcca ccacttcaag aactctgtag
    10141 caccgcctac atacctcgct ctgctaatcc tgttaccagt ggctgctgcc agtggcgata
    10201 agtcgtgtct taccgggttg gactcaagac gatagttacc ggataaggcg cagcggtcgg
    10261 gctgaacggg gggttcgtgc acacagccca gcttggagcg aacgacctac accgaactga
    10321 gatacctaca gcgtgagcta tgagaaagcg ccacgcttcc cgaagggaga aaggcggaca
    10381 ggtatccggt aagcggcagg gtcggaacag gagagcgcac gagggagctt ccagggggaa
    10441 acgcctggta tctttatagt cctgtcgggt ttcgccacct ctgacttgag cgtcgatttt
    10501 tgtgatgctc gtcagggggg cggagcctat ggaaaaacgc cagcaacgcg gcctttttac
    10561 ggttcctggc cttttgctgg ccttttgctc acatgttctt tcctgcgtta tcccctgatt
    10621 ctgtggataa ccgtattacc gcctttgagt gagctgatac cgctcgccgc agccgaacga
    10681 ccgagcgcag cgagtcagtg agcgaggaag cggaagagcg cccaatacgc aaaccgcctc
    10741 tccccgcgcg ttggccgatt cattaatgca gcaagctcat ggctgactaa ttttttttat
    10801 ttatgcagag gccgaggccg cctcggcctc tgagctattc cagaagtagt gaggaggctt
    10861 ttttggaggc ctaggctttt gcaaaaagct ccccgtggca cgacaggttt cccgactgga
    10921 aagcgggcag tgagcgcaac gcaattaatg tgagttagct cactcattag gcaccccagg
    10981 ctttacactt tatgcttccg gctcgtatgt tgtgtggaat tgtgagcgga taacaatttc
    11041 acacaggaaa cagctatgac atgattacga atttcacaaa taaagcattt ttttcactgc
    11101 attctagttg tggtttgtcc aaactcatca atgtatctta tcatgtctgg atcaactgga
    11161 taactcaagc taaccaaaat catcccaaac ttcccacccc ataccctatt accactgcca
    11221 attacctgtg gtttcattta ctctaaacct gtgattcctc tgaattattt tcattttaaa
    11281 gaaattgtat ttgttaaata tgtactacaa acttagtagt
//
