LOCUS       pHAGE2_TetOminiC 11320 bp ds-DNA circular 12-DEC-2017
SOURCE
  ORGANISM
COMMENT
COMMENT
COMMENT     ApEinfo:methylated:1
FEATURES             Location/Qualifiers
     LTR             1..636
                     /gene="LTR"
                     /vntifkey="19"
                     /note="Long Terminal Repeat"
                     /label=5'\LTR
                     /ApEinfo_fwdcolor=pink
                     /ApEinfo_revcolor=pink
                     /ApEinfo_graphicformat=arrow_data {{0 1 2 0 0 -1} {} 0}
     width           5
     offset          0
     misc_feature    join(3939..4118,4122..4196)
                     /label=HMG-Sox2
                     /ApEinfo_fwdcolor=#400080
                     /ApEinfo_revcolor=green
                     /ApEinfo_graphicformat=arrow_data {{0 1 2 0 0 -1} {} 0}
     width           5
     offset          0
     misc_feature    637..1155
                     /gene="psi"
                     /product="pbs-gag"
                     /vntifkey="21"
                     /note="PSI Packaging Sequence"
                     /label=PSI
                     /ApEinfo_fwdcolor=#ff0000
                     /ApEinfo_revcolor=#000000
                     /ApEinfo_graphicformat=arrow_data {{0 1 2 0 0 -1} {} 0}
     width           5
     offset          0
     misc_feature    4119..4121
                     /label=HMG-Sox17
                     /ApEinfo_fwdcolor=#800080
                     /ApEinfo_revcolor=green
                     /ApEinfo_graphicformat=arrow_data {{0 1 2 0 0 -1} {} 0}
     width           5
     offset          0
     misc_feature    1303..1536
                     /gene="rre"
                     /product="minimal RRE"
                     /vntifkey="21"
                     /note="Rev Responsive Element"
                     /label=RRE
                     /ApEinfo_fwdcolor=#ff0000
                     /ApEinfo_revcolor=#000000
                     /ApEinfo_graphicformat=arrow_data {{0 1 2 0 0 -1} {} 0}
     width           5
     offset          0
     misc_feature    2034..2211
                     /gene="cppt"
                     /vntifkey="21"
                     /note="Central Poly Purine Track"
                     /label=HIV\cpPu\(Trip)
                     /ApEinfo_fwdcolor=#ff0000
                     /ApEinfo_revcolor=#000000
                     /ApEinfo_graphicformat=arrow_data {{0 1 2 0 0 -1} {} 0}
     width           5
     offset          0
     misc_feature    7761..8352
                     /gene="WPRE"
                     /vntifkey="21"
                     /note="Woodchuck Hepatitis Virus Posttranscriptional
                     Regulatory Element"
                     /label=WPRE
                     /ApEinfo_fwdcolor=#ff0000
                     /ApEinfo_revcolor=#000000
                     /ApEinfo_graphicformat=arrow_data {{0 1 2 0 0 -1} {} 0}
     width           5
     offset          0
     CDS             8934..9773
                     /gene="AMPr"
                     /product="beta-lactamase (mature form)"
                     /vntifkey="4"
                     /note="Ampicillin Resistance Gene"
                     /label=AMPr
                     /ApEinfo_fwdcolor=pink
                     /ApEinfo_revcolor=pink
                     /ApEinfo_graphicformat=arrow_data {{0 1 2 0 0 -1} {} 0}
     width           5
     offset          0
     rep_origin      10002..10535
                     /gene="ORI"
                     /product="ColE1 origin of replication"
                     /vntifkey="33"
                     /note="Bacterial Origin of Replication"
                     /label=ORI
                     /ApEinfo_fwdcolor=pink
                     /ApEinfo_revcolor=pink
                     /ApEinfo_graphicformat=arrow_data {{0 1 2 0 0 -1} {} 0}
     width           5
     offset          0
     misc_feature    10772..10895
                     /gene="SV40 ori"
                     /vntifkey="21"
                     /label=SV40\ori
                     /ApEinfo_fwdcolor=#ff0000
                     /ApEinfo_revcolor=#000000
                     /ApEinfo_graphicformat=arrow_data {{0 1 2 0 0 -1} {} 0}
     width           5
     offset          0
     primer_bind     11215..11243
                     /vntifkey="28"
                     /label=pHAGE-S1-500
                     /ApEinfo_fwdcolor=pink
                     /ApEinfo_revcolor=pink
                     /ApEinfo_graphicformat=arrow_data {{0 1 2 0 0 -1} {} 0}
     width           5
     offset          0
     primer_bind     401..421
                     /vntifkey="28"
                     /label=pHAGE-S501-1000
                     /ApEinfo_fwdcolor=pink
                     /ApEinfo_revcolor=pink
                     /ApEinfo_graphicformat=arrow_data {{0 1 2 0 0 -1} {} 0}
     width           5
     offset          0
     primer_bind     898..919
                     /vntifkey="28"
                     /label=pHAGE-S1001-1500
                     /ApEinfo_fwdcolor=pink
                     /ApEinfo_revcolor=pink
                     /ApEinfo_graphicformat=arrow_data {{0 1 2 0 0 -1} {} 0}
     width           5
     offset          0
     primer_bind     1391..1417
                     /vntifkey="28"
                     /label=pHAGE-S1501-2000
                     /ApEinfo_fwdcolor=pink
                     /ApEinfo_revcolor=pink
                     /ApEinfo_graphicformat=arrow_data {{0 1 2 0 0 -1} {} 0}
     width           5
     offset          0
     primer_bind     1898..1922
                     /vntifkey="28"
                     /label=pHAGE-S2001-2500
                     /ApEinfo_fwdcolor=pink
                     /ApEinfo_revcolor=pink
                     /ApEinfo_graphicformat=arrow_data {{0 1 2 0 0 -1} {} 0}
     width           5
     offset          0
     primer_bind     8020..8040
                     /vntifkey="28"
                     /label=pHAGE-S4001-4500
                     /ApEinfo_fwdcolor=pink
                     /ApEinfo_revcolor=pink
                     /ApEinfo_graphicformat=arrow_data {{0 1 2 0 0 -1} {} 0}
     width           5
     offset          0
     primer_bind     8710..8732
                     /vntifkey="28"
                     /label=pHAGE-S6001-6500
                     /ApEinfo_fwdcolor=pink
                     /ApEinfo_revcolor=pink
                     /ApEinfo_graphicformat=arrow_data {{0 1 2 0 0 -1} {} 0}
     width           5
     offset          0
     primer_bind     9183..9207
                     /vntifkey="28"
                     /label=pHAGE-S6501-7000
                     /ApEinfo_fwdcolor=pink
                     /ApEinfo_revcolor=pink
                     /ApEinfo_graphicformat=arrow_data {{0 1 2 0 0 -1} {} 0}
     width           5
     offset          0
     primer_bind     9703..9727
                     /vntifkey="28"
                     /label=pHAGE-S7001-7500
                     /ApEinfo_fwdcolor=pink
                     /ApEinfo_revcolor=pink
                     /ApEinfo_graphicformat=arrow_data {{0 1 2 0 0 -1} {} 0}
     width           5
     offset          0
     primer_bind     10207..10231
                     /vntifkey="28"
                     /label=pHAGE-S7501-8000
                     /ApEinfo_fwdcolor=pink
                     /ApEinfo_revcolor=pink
                     /ApEinfo_graphicformat=arrow_data {{0 1 2 0 0 -1} {} 0}
     width           5
     offset          0
     primer_bind     10710..10729
                     /vntifkey="28"
                     /label=pHAGE-S8001-8500
                     /ApEinfo_fwdcolor=pink
                     /ApEinfo_revcolor=pink
                     /ApEinfo_graphicformat=arrow_data {{0 1 2 0 0 -1} {} 0}
     width           5
     offset          0
     primer_bind     complement(158..179)
                     /vntifkey="28"
                     /label=pHAGE-A0050-8050
                     /ApEinfo_fwdcolor=pink
                     /ApEinfo_revcolor=pink
                     /ApEinfo_graphicformat=arrow_data {{0 1 2 0 0 -1} {} 0}
     width           5
     offset          0
     primer_bind     complement(667..690)
                     /vntifkey="28"
                     /label=pHAGE-A0550-0050
                     /ApEinfo_fwdcolor=pink
                     /ApEinfo_revcolor=pink
                     /ApEinfo_graphicformat=arrow_data {{0 1 2 0 0 -1} {} 0}
     width           5
     offset          0
     primer_bind     complement(1166..1189)
                     /vntifkey="28"
                     /label=pHAGE-A1050-0550
                     /ApEinfo_fwdcolor=pink
                     /ApEinfo_revcolor=pink
                     /ApEinfo_graphicformat=arrow_data {{0 1 2 0 0 -1} {} 0}
     width           5
     offset          0
     primer_bind     complement(1650..1678)
                     /vntifkey="28"
                     /label=pHAGE-A1550-1050
                     /ApEinfo_fwdcolor=pink
                     /ApEinfo_revcolor=pink
                     /ApEinfo_graphicformat=arrow_data {{0 1 2 0 0 -1} {} 0}
     width           5
     offset          0
     primer_bind     complement(2084..2112)
                     /vntifkey="28"
                     /label=pHAGE-A2050-1550
                     /ApEinfo_fwdcolor=pink
                     /ApEinfo_revcolor=pink
                     /ApEinfo_graphicformat=arrow_data {{0 1 2 0 0 -1} {} 0}
     width           5
     offset          0
     primer_bind     complement(7867..7890)
                     /vntifkey="28"
                     /label=pHAGE-A3550-3050
                     /ApEinfo_fwdcolor=pink
                     /ApEinfo_revcolor=pink
                     /ApEinfo_graphicformat=arrow_data {{0 1 2 0 0 -1} {} 0}
     width           5
     offset          0
     primer_bind     complement(8983..9006)
                     /vntifkey="28"
                     /label=pHAGE-A6050-5550
                     /ApEinfo_fwdcolor=pink
                     /ApEinfo_revcolor=pink
                     /ApEinfo_graphicformat=arrow_data {{0 1 2 0 0 -1} {} 0}
     width           5
     offset          0
     primer_bind     complement(9452..9475)
                     /vntifkey="28"
                     /label=pHAGE-A6550-6050
                     /ApEinfo_fwdcolor=pink
                     /ApEinfo_revcolor=pink
                     /ApEinfo_graphicformat=arrow_data {{0 1 2 0 0 -1} {} 0}
     width           5
     offset          0
     primer_bind     complement(9963..9984)
                     /vntifkey="28"
                     /label=pHAGE-A7050-6550
                     /ApEinfo_fwdcolor=pink
                     /ApEinfo_revcolor=pink
                     /ApEinfo_graphicformat=arrow_data {{0 1 2 0 0 -1} {} 0}
     width           5
     offset          0
     primer_bind     complement(10474..10495)
                     /vntifkey="28"
                     /label=pHAGE-A7550-7050
                     /ApEinfo_fwdcolor=pink
                     /ApEinfo_revcolor=pink
                     /ApEinfo_graphicformat=arrow_data {{0 1 2 0 0 -1} {} 0}
     width           5
     offset          0
     primer_bind     complement(10950..10976)
                     /vntifkey="28"
                     /label=pHAGE-A8050-7550
                     /ApEinfo_fwdcolor=pink
                     /ApEinfo_revcolor=pink
                     /ApEinfo_graphicformat=arrow_data {{0 1 2 0 0 -1} {} 0}
     width           5
     offset          0
     misc_feature    455..551
                     /vntifkey="21"
                     /note="HIV Repeat Region"
                     /label=HIV\R
                     /ApEinfo_fwdcolor=#ff0000
                     /ApEinfo_revcolor=#000000
                     /ApEinfo_graphicformat=arrow_data {{0 1 2 0 0 -1} {} 0}
     width           5
     offset          0
     misc_feature    636..658
                     /vntifkey="21"
                     /note="tRNA binding site for Lysine tRNA"
                     /label=PBS-K
                     /ApEinfo_fwdcolor=#ff0000
                     /ApEinfo_revcolor=#000000
                     /ApEinfo_graphicformat=arrow_data {{0 1 2 0 0 -1} {} 0}
     width           5
     offset          0
     misc_feature    697..806
                     /vntifkey="21"
                     /label=HIV-PSI
                     /ApEinfo_fwdcolor=#ff0000
                     /ApEinfo_revcolor=#000000
                     /ApEinfo_graphicformat=arrow_data {{0 1 2 0 0 -1} {} 0}
     width           5
     offset          0
     misc_feature    807..1144
                     /vntifkey="21"
                     /note="HIV gag sequence 351bp to 688bp"
                     /label=HR-ePSI
                     /ApEinfo_fwdcolor=#ff0000
                     /ApEinfo_revcolor=#000000
                     /ApEinfo_graphicformat=arrow_data {{0 1 2 0 0 -1} {} 0}
     width           5
     offset          0
     misc_feature    552..636
                     /vntifkey="21"
                     /note="HIV U5"
                     /label=HIV\U5
                     /ApEinfo_fwdcolor=#ff0000
                     /ApEinfo_revcolor=#000000
                     /ApEinfo_graphicformat=arrow_data {{0 1 2 0 0 -1} {} 0}
     width           5
     offset          0
     misc_feature    1..454
                     /vntifkey="21"
                     /note="Full Length HIV U3"
                     /label=HIV\U3
                     /ApEinfo_fwdcolor=#ff0000
                     /ApEinfo_revcolor=#000000
                     /ApEinfo_graphicformat=arrow_data {{0 1 2 0 0 -1} {} 0}
     width           5
     offset          0
     promoter        8881..8915
                     /vntifkey="30"
                     /note="Beta Lactamase Promoter"
                     /label=P-Bla
                     /ApEinfo_fwdcolor=pink
                     /ApEinfo_revcolor=pink
                     /ApEinfo_graphicformat=arrow_data {{0 1 2 0 0 -1} {} 0}
     width           5
     offset          0
     primer_bind     complement(7789..7823)
                     /vntifkey="28"
                     /label=pHAGE\3'\CDS
                     /ApEinfo_fwdcolor=pink
                     /ApEinfo_revcolor=pink
                     /ApEinfo_graphicformat=arrow_data {{0 1 2 0 0 -1} {} 0}
     width           5
     offset          0
     misc_feature    8357..8458
                     /vntifkey="21"
                     /note="HIV nef"
                     /label=HIV\nef
                     /ApEinfo_fwdcolor=#ff0000
                     /ApEinfo_revcolor=#000000
                     /ApEinfo_graphicformat=arrow_data {{0 1 2 0 0 -1} {} 0}
     width           5
     offset          0
     misc_feature    8499..8595
                     /vntifkey="21"
                     /label=HIV\R(1)
                     /ApEinfo_label=HIV\R
                     /ApEinfo_fwdcolor=#ff0000
                     /ApEinfo_revcolor=#000000
                     /ApEinfo_graphicformat=arrow_data {{0 1 2 0 0 -1} {} 0}
     width           5
     offset          0
     misc_feature    8596..8678
                     /vntifkey="21"
                     /note="HIV U5"
                     /label=HIV\U5(1)
                     /ApEinfo_label=HIV\U5
                     /ApEinfo_fwdcolor=#ff0000
                     /ApEinfo_revcolor=#000000
                     /ApEinfo_graphicformat=arrow_data {{0 1 2 0 0 -1} {} 0}
     width           5
     offset          0
     misc_feature    8407..8421
                     /vntifkey="21"
                     /note="PolyPurine Tract"
                     /label=HIV\PPT
                     /ApEinfo_fwdcolor=#ff0000
                     /ApEinfo_revcolor=#000000
                     /ApEinfo_graphicformat=arrow_data {{0 1 2 0 0 -1} {} 0}
     width           5
     offset          0
     mutation        833..834
                     /vntifkey="62"
                     /note="Filled in Cla Site from original HIV genome to
                     disrupt gag polyprotein ORF"
                     /label=Fill-in
                     /ApEinfo_fwdcolor=pink
                     /ApEinfo_revcolor=pink
                     /ApEinfo_graphicformat=arrow_data {{0 1 2 0 0 -1} {} 0}
     width           5
     offset          0
     LTR             8357..8678
                     /vntifkey="19"
                     /label=3'\LTR
                     /ApEinfo_fwdcolor=pink
                     /ApEinfo_revcolor=pink
                     /ApEinfo_graphicformat=arrow_data {{0 1 2 0 0 -1} {} 0}
     width           5
     offset          0
     splicing_signal 744..745
                     /vntifkey="38"
                     /note="Major 5' Splice Donor 289"
                     /label=5'\SD\289
                     /ApEinfo_fwdcolor=pink
                     /ApEinfo_revcolor=pink
                     /ApEinfo_graphicformat=arrow_data {{0 1 2 0 0 -1} {} 0}
     width           5
     offset          0
     splicing_signal 1911..1912
                     /vntifkey="38"
                     /label=SA\7925
                     /ApEinfo_fwdcolor=pink
                     /ApEinfo_revcolor=pink
                     /ApEinfo_graphicformat=arrow_data {{0 1 2 0 0 -1} {} 0}
     width           5
     offset          0
     splicing_signal 2188..2189
                     /vntifkey="38"
                     /label=SA\4459
                     /ApEinfo_fwdcolor=pink
                     /ApEinfo_revcolor=pink
                     /ApEinfo_graphicformat=arrow_data {{0 1 2 0 0 -1} {} 0}
     width           5
     offset          0
     mutation        1357..1357
                     /vntifkey="62"
                     /note="This G is a C in the WT HIV-1 genome"
                     /label=RRE\Mutation
                     /ApEinfo_fwdcolor=pink
                     /ApEinfo_revcolor=pink
                     /ApEinfo_graphicformat=arrow_data {{0 1 2 0 0 -1} {} 0}
     width           5
     offset          0
     misc_feature    2014..2027
                     /vntifkey="21"
                     /note="Linker Junk Sequence probably left over from
                     cloning"
                     /label=Junk
                     /ApEinfo_fwdcolor=#ff0000
                     /ApEinfo_revcolor=#000000
                     /ApEinfo_graphicformat=arrow_data {{0 1 2 0 0 -1} {} 0}
     width           5
     offset          0
     CDS             1156..2013
                     /vntifkey="4"
                     /note="HIV env sequence from bp7168 to 8025 (contains RRE)
                     Cloned from BglII to BamHI out of HIV"
                     /label=env
                     /ApEinfo_fwdcolor=pink
                     /ApEinfo_revcolor=pink
                     /ApEinfo_graphicformat=arrow_data {{0 1 2 0 0 -1} {} 0}
     width           5
     offset          0
     CDS             790..1144
                     /vntifkey="4"
                     /note="HIV gag sequence from 336bp to 688bp (Clone to PvuII
                     site in HIV and filled in ClaI digest to take gag CDS out
                     of frame)"
                     /label=HIV\gag
                     /ApEinfo_fwdcolor=pink
                     /ApEinfo_revcolor=pink
                     /ApEinfo_graphicformat=arrow_data {{0 1 2 0 0 -1} {} 0}
     width           5
     offset          0
     5'UTR           551..635
                     /vntifkey="52"
                     /note="HIV 5' UTR"
                     /label=5'\UTR
                     /ApEinfo_fwdcolor=pink
                     /ApEinfo_revcolor=pink
                     /ApEinfo_graphicformat=arrow_data {{0 1 2 0 0 -1} {} 0}
     width           5
     offset          0
     misc_feature    853..855
                     /vntifkey="21"
                     /note="Stop codon in gag put in frame by ClaI fill in"
                     /label=Stop\Codon
                     /ApEinfo_fwdcolor=#ff0000
                     /ApEinfo_revcolor=#000000
                     /ApEinfo_graphicformat=arrow_data {{0 1 2 0 0 -1} {} 0}
     width           5
     offset          0
     misc_feature    1245..1593
                     /vntifkey="21"
                     /note="Rev Responsive Element according to Belasco in
                     Molecular Cell, Vol. 7, 603-614, March, 2001"
                     /label=RRE(1)
                     /ApEinfo_label=RRE
                     /ApEinfo_fwdcolor=#ff0000
                     /ApEinfo_revcolor=#000000
                     /ApEinfo_graphicformat=arrow_data {{0 1 2 0 0 -1} {} 0}
     width           5
     offset          0
     misc_feature    8424..8460
                     /vntifkey="21"
                     /note="1st Half of deleted U3"
                     /label=dU3
                     /ApEinfo_fwdcolor=#ff0000
                     /ApEinfo_revcolor=#000000
                     /ApEinfo_graphicformat=arrow_data {{0 1 2 0 0 -1} {} 0}
     width           5
     offset          0
     misc_feature    8480..8498
                     /vntifkey="21"
                     /note="2nd Half of deleted U3"
                     /label=dU3(1)
                     /ApEinfo_label=dU3
                     /ApEinfo_fwdcolor=#ff0000
                     /ApEinfo_revcolor=#000000
                     /ApEinfo_graphicformat=arrow_data {{0 1 2 0 0 -1} {} 0}
     width           5
     offset          0
     stem_loop       697..731
                     /vntifkey="39"
                     /note="PSI Stem loop 1"
                     /label=SL-1
                     /ApEinfo_fwdcolor=pink
                     /ApEinfo_revcolor=pink
                     /ApEinfo_graphicformat=arrow_data {{0 1 2 0 0 -1} {} 0}
     width           5
     offset          0
     stem_loop       736..754
                     /vntifkey="39"
                     /note="PSI Stem loop 2"
                     /label=SL-2
                     /ApEinfo_fwdcolor=pink
                     /ApEinfo_revcolor=pink
                     /ApEinfo_graphicformat=arrow_data {{0 1 2 0 0 -1} {} 0}
     width           5
     offset          0
     stem_loop       766..779
                     /vntifkey="39"
                     /note="PSI Stem Loop 3"
                     /label=SL-3
                     /ApEinfo_fwdcolor=pink
                     /ApEinfo_revcolor=pink
                     /ApEinfo_graphicformat=arrow_data {{0 1 2 0 0 -1} {} 0}
     width           5
     offset          0
     stem_loop       793..806
                     /vntifkey="39"
                     /note="PSI Stem Loop 4"
                     /label=SL-4
                     /ApEinfo_fwdcolor=pink
                     /ApEinfo_revcolor=pink
                     /ApEinfo_graphicformat=arrow_data {{0 1 2 0 0 -1} {} 0}
     width           5
     offset          0
     polyA_site      550..550
                     /vntifkey="26"
                     /note="Exact base to which Poly-A is added"
                     /label=pA\Site
                     /ApEinfo_fwdcolor=pink
                     /ApEinfo_revcolor=pink
                     /ApEinfo_graphicformat=arrow_data {{0 1 2 0 0 -1} {} 0}
     width           5
     offset          0
     polyA_signal    570..577
                     /vntifkey="25"
                     /note="GT Cluster shown to be necessary for Poly-A site
                     activity by Cullen in J Virol. 1989 January; 63(1):421-424"
                     /label=G-T\cluster
                     /ApEinfo_fwdcolor=pink
                     /ApEinfo_revcolor=pink
                     /ApEinfo_graphicformat=arrow_data {{0 1 2 0 0 -1} {} 0}
     width           5
     offset          0
     promoter        2556..2675
                     /vntifkey="29"
                     /label=miniCMV
                     /ApEinfo_fwdcolor=pink
                     /ApEinfo_revcolor=pink
                     /ApEinfo_graphicformat=arrow_data {{0 1 2 0 0 -1} {} 0}
     width           5
     offset          0
     misc_feature    2238..2555
                     /vntifkey="21"
                     /note="Tetracyclin responsive element (TRE)"
                     /label=TetO
                     /ApEinfo_fwdcolor=#ff0000
                     /ApEinfo_revcolor=#000000
                     /ApEinfo_graphicformat=arrow_data {{0 1 2 0 0 -1} {} 0}
     width           5
     offset          0
     misc_feature    8065..8144
                     /label=WPRE(1)
                     /ApEinfo_label=WPRE
                     /ApEinfo_fwdcolor=#a5c4b3
                     /ApEinfo_revcolor=green
                     /ApEinfo_graphicformat=arrow_data {{0 1 2 0 0 -1} {} 0}
     width           5
     offset          0
     rep_origin      9871..10553
                     /label=ColE1 origin
                     /ApEinfo_fwdcolor=gray50
                     /ApEinfo_revcolor=gray50
                     /ApEinfo_graphicformat=arrow_data {{0 1 2 0 0 -1} {} 0}
     width           5
     offset          0
     misc_binding    11016..11038
                     /label=LacO
                     /ApEinfo_fwdcolor=#6495ed
                     /ApEinfo_revcolor=#6495ed
                     /ApEinfo_graphicformat=arrow_data {{0 1 2 0 0 -1} {} 0}
     width           5
     offset          0
     CDS             9114..9773
                     /label=AmpR
                     /ApEinfo_fwdcolor=yellow
                     /ApEinfo_revcolor=yellow
                     /ApEinfo_graphicformat=arrow_data {{0 1 2 0 0 -1} {} 0}
     width           5
     offset          0
     misc_feature    8065..8144
                     /label=WPRE(2)
                     /ApEinfo_label=WPRE
                     /ApEinfo_fwdcolor=#a5c4b3
                     /ApEinfo_revcolor=green
                     /ApEinfo_graphicformat=arrow_data {{0 1 2 0 0 -1} {} 0}
     width           5
     offset          0
     misc_feature    2062..2076
                     /label=cPPT
                     /ApEinfo_fwdcolor=#a596b4
                     /ApEinfo_revcolor=green
                     /ApEinfo_graphicformat=arrow_data {{0 1 2 0 0 -1} {} 0}
     width           5
     offset          0
     misc_feature    8407..8421
                     /label=cPPT(1)
                     /ApEinfo_label=cPPT
                     /ApEinfo_fwdcolor=#a596b4
                     /ApEinfo_revcolor=green
                     /ApEinfo_graphicformat=arrow_data {{0 1 2 0 0 -1} {} 0}
     width           5
     offset          0
     misc_feature    3075..3299
                     /label=Oct4-POUsp
                     /ApEinfo_fwdcolor=#4d8222
                     /ApEinfo_revcolor=#4d8222
                     /ApEinfo_graphicformat=arrow_data {{0 1 2 0 0 -1} {} 0}
     width           5
     offset          0
     misc_feature    3300..3350
                     /label=Oct4-linker
                     /ApEinfo_fwdcolor=cyan
                     /ApEinfo_revcolor=cyan
                     /ApEinfo_graphicformat=arrow_data {{0 1 2 0 0 -1} {} 0}
     width           5
     offset          0
     misc_feature    3351..3530
                     /label=Oct4-POUhd
                     /ApEinfo_fwdcolor=#ea5f46
                     /ApEinfo_revcolor=#ff0000
                     /ApEinfo_graphicformat=arrow_data {{0 1 2 0 0 -1} {} 0}
     width           5
     offset          0
     misc_feature    2685..3074
                     /label=Oct4_NTD
                     /ApEinfo_fwdcolor=cyan
                     /ApEinfo_revcolor=green
                     /ApEinfo_graphicformat=arrow_data {{0 1 2 0 0 -1} {} 0}
     width           5
     offset          0
     misc_feature    6429..7745
                     /label=mC-Myc
                     /ApEinfo_fwdcolor=#4c4c4c
                     /ApEinfo_revcolor=green
                     /ApEinfo_graphicformat=arrow_data {{0 1 2 0 0 -1} {} 0}
     width           5
     offset          0
     misc_feature    4878..6299
                     /label=mKlf-4
                     /ApEinfo_fwdcolor=#008000
                     /ApEinfo_revcolor=green
                     /ApEinfo_graphicformat=arrow_data {{0 1 2 0 0 -1} {} 0}
     width           5
     offset          0
     misc_feature    3531..3740
                     /label=Oct4-CTD
                     /ApEinfo_fwdcolor=cyan
                     /ApEinfo_revcolor=cyan
                     /ApEinfo_graphicformat=arrow_data {{0 1 2 0 0 -1} {} 0}
     width           5
     offset          0
     misc_feature    8846..8874
                     /label=AmpR_promoter
                     /ApEinfo_fwdcolor=#ff502e
                     /ApEinfo_revcolor=#ff502e
                     /ApEinfo_graphicformat=arrow_data {{0 1 2 0 0 -1} {} 0}
     width           5
     offset          0
     misc_feature    2619..2637
                     /label=miniCMV-F-primer
                     /ApEinfo_fwdcolor=#e86b83
                     /ApEinfo_revcolor=#04fc0d
                     /ApEinfo_graphicformat=arrow_data {{0 1 2 0 0 -1} {} 0}
     width           5
     offset          0
     misc_feature    2556..2675
                     /label=CMV2 promoter
                     /ApEinfo_fwdcolor=#ff8000
                     /ApEinfo_revcolor=#ff8000
                     /ApEinfo_graphicformat=arrow_data {{0 1 2 0 0 -1} {} 0}
     width           5
     offset          0
     misc_feature    2238..2554
                     /label=TetO(1)
                     /ApEinfo_label=TetO
                     /ApEinfo_fwdcolor=#6e150c
                     /ApEinfo_revcolor=green
                     /ApEinfo_graphicformat=arrow_data {{0 1 2 0 0 -1} {} 0}
     width           5
     offset          0
     misc_feature    2619..2637
                     /label=miniCMV-primer-F
                     /ApEinfo_fwdcolor=#ffa6fe
                     /ApEinfo_revcolor=green
                     /ApEinfo_graphicformat=arrow_data {{0 1 2 0 0 -1} {} 0}
     width           5
     offset          0
     misc_feature    4851..6299
                     /label=Klf4-full
                     /ApEinfo_fwdcolor=#62ff18
                     /ApEinfo_revcolor=green
                     /ApEinfo_graphicformat=arrow_data {{0 1 2 0 0 -1} {} 0}
     width           5
     offset          0
ORIGIN
        1 tggaagggct aattcactcc caaagaagac aagatatcct tgatctgtgg atctaccaca
       61 cacaaggcta cttccctgat tagcagaact acacaccagg gccaggggtc agatatccac
      121 tgacctttgg atggtgctac aagctagtac cagttgagcc agataaggta gaagaggcca
      181 ataaaggaga gaacaccagc ttgttacacc ctgtgagcct gcatgggatg gatgacccgg
      241 agagagaagt gttagagtgg aggtttgaca gccgcctagc atttcatcac gtggcccgag
      301 agctgcatcc ggagtacttc aagaactgct gatatcgagc ttgctacaag ggactttccg
      361 ctggggactt tccagggagg cgtggcctgg gcgggactgg ggagtggcga gccctcagat
      421 cctgcatata agcagctgct ttttgcctgt actgggtctc tctggttaga ccagatctga
      481 gcctgggagc tctctggcta actagggaac ccactgctta agcctcaata aagcttgcct
      541 tgagtgcttc aagtagtgtg tgcccgtctg ttgtgtgact ctggtaacta gagatccctc
      601 agaccctttt agtcagtgtg gaaaatctct agcagtggcg cccgaacagg gacttgaaag
      661 cgaaagggaa accagaggag ctctctcgac gcaggactcg gcttgctgaa gcgcgcacgg
      721 caagaggcga ggggcggcga ctggtgagta cgccaaaaat tttgactagc ggaggctaga
      781 aggagagaga tgggtgcgag agcgtcagta ttaagcgggg gagaattaga tcgcgatggg
      841 aaaaaattcg gttaaggcca gggggaaaga aaaaatataa attaaaacat atagtatggg
      901 caagcaggga gctagaacga ttcgcagtta atcctggcct gttagaaaca tcagaaggct
      961 gtagacaaat actgggacag ctacaaccat cccttcagac aggatcagaa gaacttagat
     1021 cattatataa tacagtagca accctctatt gtgtgcatca aaggatagag ataaaagaca
     1081 ccaaggaagc tttagacaag atagaggaag agcaaaacaa aagtaagacc accgcacagc
     1141 aagcggccgg ccgctgatct tcagacctgg aggaggagat atgagggaca attggagaag
     1201 tgaattatat aaatataaag tagtaaaaat tgaaccatta ggagtagcac ccaccaaggc
     1261 aaagagaaga gtggtgcaga gagaaaaaag agcagtggga ataggagctt tgttccttgg
     1321 gttcttggga gcagcaggaa gcactatggg cgcagcgtca atgacgctga cggtacaggc
     1381 cagacaatta ttgtctggta tagtgcagca gcagaacaat ttgctgaggg ctattgaggc
     1441 gcaacagcat ctgttgcaac tcacagtctg gggcatcaag cagctccagg caagaatcct
     1501 ggctgtggaa agatacctaa aggatcaaca gctcctgggg atttggggtt gctctggaaa
     1561 actcatttgc accactgctg tgccttggaa tgctagttgg agtaataaat ctctggaaca
     1621 gatttggaat cacacgacct ggatggagtg ggacagagaa attaacaatt acacaagctt
     1681 aatacactcc ttaattgaag aatcgcaaaa ccagcaagaa aagaatgaac aagaattatt
     1741 ggaattagat aaatgggcaa gtttgtggaa ttggtttaac ataacaaatt ggctgtggta
     1801 tataaaatta ttcataatga tagtaggagg cttggtaggt ttaagaatag tttttgctgt
     1861 actttctata gtgaatagag ttaggcaggg atattcacca ttatcgtttc agacccacct
     1921 cccaaccccg aggggacccg acaggcccga aggaatagaa gaagaaggtg gagagagaga
     1981 cagagacaga tccattcgat tagtgaacgg atctcgacgg tatcgccgaa ttcacaaatg
     2041 gcagtattca tccacaattt taaaagaaaa ggggggattg gggggtacag tgcaggggaa
     2101 agaatagtag acataatagc aacagacata caaactaaag aattacaaaa acaaattaca
     2161 aaaattcaaa attttcgggt ttattacagg gacagcagag atccagtttg gactagtcca
     2221 caccctaact gacacactcg agtttaccac tccctatcag tgatagagaa aagtgaaagt
     2281 cgagtttacc actccctatc agtgatagag aaaagtgaaa gtcgagttta ccactcccta
     2341 tcagtgatag agaaaagtga aagtcgagtt taccactccc tatcagtgat agagaaaagt
     2401 gaaagtcgag tttaccactc cctatcagtg atagagaaaa gtgaaagtcg agtttaccac
     2461 tccctatcag tgatagagaa aagtgaaagt cgagtttacc actccctatc agtgatagag
     2521 aaaagtgaaa gtcgagctcg gtacccgggt cgaggtaggc gtgtacggtg ggaggcctat
     2581 ataagcagag ctcgtttagt gaaccgtcag atcgcctgga gacgccatcc acgctgtttt
     2641 gacctccata gaagacaccg ggaccgatcc agcctgcggc cgccatggct ggacacctgg
     2701 cttcagactt cgccttctca cccccaccag gtgggggtga tgggtcagca gggctggagc
     2761 cgggctgggt ggatcctcga acctggctaa gcttccaagg gcctccaggt gggcctggaa
     2821 tcggaccagg ctcagaggta ttggggatct ccccatgtcc gcccgcatac gagttctgcg
     2881 gagggatggc atactgtgga cctcaggttg gactgggcct agtcccccaa gttggcgtgg
     2941 agactttgca gcctgagggc caggcaggag cacgagtgga aagcaactca gagggaacct
     3001 cctctgagcc ctgtgccgac cgccccaatg ccgtgaagtt ggagaaggtg gaaccaactc
     3061 ccgaggagtc ccaggacatg aaagccctgc agaaggagct agaacagttt gccaagctgc
     3121 tgaagcagaa gaggatcacc ttggggtaca cccaggccga cgtggggctc accctgggcg
     3181 ttctctttgg aaaggtgttc agccagacca ccatctgtcg cttcgaggcc ttgcagctca
     3241 gccttaagaa catgtgtaag ctgcggcccc tgctggagaa gtgggtggag gaagccgaca
     3301 acaatgagaa ccttcaggag atatgcaaat cggagaccct ggtgcaggcc cggaagagaa
     3361 agcgaactag cattgagaac cgtgtgaggt ggagtctgga gaccatgttt ctgaagtgcc
     3421 cgaagccctc cctacagcag atcactcaca tcgccaatca gcttgggcta gagaaggatg
     3481 tggttcgagt atggttctgt aaccggcgcc agaagggcaa aagatcaagt attgagtatt
     3541 cccaacgaga agagtatgag gctacaggga cacctttccc agggggggct gtatcctttc
     3601 ctctgccccc aggtccccac tttggcaccc caggctatgg aagcccccac ttcaccacac
     3661 tctactcagt cccttttcct gagggcgagg cctttccctc tgttcccgtc actgctctgg
     3721 gctctcccat gcattcaaac gctagcggca gcggcgccac Gaacttctct ctgTtaaagc
     3781 aagcaggAga tgttgaagaa aaccccgggc ctgcTtgcat gtataacatg atggagacgg
     3841 agctgaagcc gccgggcccg cagcaagctt cggggggcgg cggcggagga ggcaacgcca
     3901 cggcggcggc gaccggcggc aaccagaaga acagcccgGA CCGCGTCAAG AGGCCCATGA
     3961 ACGCCTTCAT GGTATGGTCC CGGGGGCAGC GGCGTAAGAT GGCCCAGGAG AACCCCAAGA
     4021 TGCACAACTC GGAGATCAGC AAGCGCCTGG GCGCGGAGTG GAAACTTTTG TCCGAGACCG
     4081 AGAAGCGGCC GTTCATCGAC GAGGCCAAGC GGCTGCGCGT GCTGCACATG aaggagcacc
     4141 cggattataa ataccggccg cggcggaaaa ccaagacgct catgaagaag gataagtaca
     4201 cgcttcccgg aggcttgctg gcccccggcg ggaacagcat ggcgagcggg gttggggtgg
     4261 gcgccggcct gggtgcgggc gtgaaccagc gcatggacag ctacgcgcac atgaacggct
     4321 ggagcaacgg cagctacagc atgatgcagg agcagctggg ctacccgcag cacccgggcc
     4381 tcaacgctca cggcgcggca cagatgcaac cgatgcaccg ctacgacgtc agcgccctgc
     4441 agtacaactc catgaccagc tcgcagacct acatgaacgg ctcgcccacc tacagcatgt
     4501 cctactcgca gcagggcacc cccggtatgg cgctgggctc catgggctct gtggtcaagt
     4561 ccgaggccag ctccagcccc cccgtggtta cctcttcctc ccactccagg gcgccctgcc
     4621 aggccgggga cctccgggac atgatcagca tgtacctccc cggcgccgag gtgccggagc
     4681 ccgctgcgcc cagtagactg cacatggccc agcactacca gagcggcccg gtgcccggca
     4741 cggccattaa cggcacactg cccctgtcgc acatggcatg cggctccggc gagggcaggg
     4801 gaagtcttct aacatgcggg gacgtggagg aaaatcccgg cccactcgag atgaggcagc
     4861 cacctggcga gtctgacatg gctgtcagcg acgctctgct cccgtccttc tccacgttcg
     4921 cgtccggccc ggcgggaagg gagaagacac tgcgtccagc aggtgccccg actaaccgtt
     4981 ggcgtgagga actctctcac atgaagcgac ttcccccact tcccggccgc ccctacgacc
     5041 tggcggcgac ggtggccaca gacctggaga gtggcggagc tggtgcagct tgcagcagta
     5101 acaacccggc cctcctagcc cggagggaga ccgaggagtt caacgacctc ctggacctag
     5161 actttatcct ttccaactcg ctaacccacc aggaatcggt ggccgccacc gtgaccacct
     5221 cggcgtcagc ttcatcctcg tcttccccag cgagcagcgg ccctgccagc gcgccctcca
     5281 cctgcagctt cagctatccg atccgggccg ggggtgaccc gggcgtggct gccagcaaca
     5341 caggtggagg gctcctctac agccgagaat ctgcgccacc tcccacggcc cccttcaacc
     5401 tggcggacat caatgacgtg agcccctcgg gcggcttcgt ggctgagctc ctgcggccgg
     5461 agttggaccc agtatacatt ccgccacagc agcctcagcc gccaggtggc gggctgatgg
     5521 gcaagtttgt gctgaaggcg tctctgacca cccctggcag cgagtacagc agcccttcgg
     5581 tcatcagtgt tagcaaagga agcccagacg gcagccaccc cgtggtagtg gcgccctaca
     5641 gcggtggccc gccgcgcatg tgccccaaga ttaagcaaga ggcggtcccg tcctgcacgg
     5701 tcagccggtc cctagaggcc catttgagcg ctggacccca gctcagcaac ggccaccggc
     5761 ccaacacaca cgacttcccc ctggggcggc agctccccac caggactacc cctacactga
     5821 gtcccgagga actgctgaac agcagggact gtcaccctgg cctgcctctt cccccaggat
     5881 tccatcccca tccggggccc aactaccctc ctttcctgcc agaccagatg cagtcacaag
     5941 tcccctctct ccattatcaa gagctcatgc caccgggttc ctgcctgcca gaggagccca
     6001 agccaaagag gggaagaagg tcgtggcccc ggaaaagaac agccacccac acttgtgact
     6061 atgcaggctg tggcaaaacc tataccaaga gttctcatct caaggcacac ctgcgaactc
     6121 acacaggcga gaaaccttac cactgtgact gggacggctg tgggtggaaa ttcgcccgct
     6181 ccgatgaact gaccaggcac taccgcaaac acacagggca ccggcccttt cagtgccaga
     6241 agtgcgacag ggccttttcc aggtcggacc accttgcctt acacatgaag aggcactttc
     6301 tcgagggctc gggccagtgt actaattatg ctctcttgaa attggctgga gatgttgaga
     6361 gcaacccagg tcccggcgcg ccactggatt tcctttgggc gttggaaacc ccgcagacag
     6421 ccacgacgat gcccctcaac gtgaacttca ccaacaggaa ctatgacctc gactacgact
     6481 ccgtacagcc ctatttcatc tgcgacgagg aagagaattt ctatcaccag caacagcaga
     6541 gcgagctgca gccgcccgcg cccagtgagg atatctggaa gaaattcgag ctgcttccca
     6601 ccccgcccct gtccccgagc cgccgctccg ggctctgctc tccatcctat gttgcggtcg
     6661 ctacgtcctt ctccccaagg gaagacgatg acggcggcgg tggcaacttc tccaccgccg
     6721 atcagctgga gatgatgacc gagttacttg gaggagacat ggtgaaccag agcttcatct
     6781 gcgatcctga cgacgagacc ttcatcaaga acatcatcat ccaggactgt atgtggagcg
     6841 gtttctcagc cgctgccaag ctggtctcgg agaagctggc ctcctaccag gctgcgcgca
     6901 aagacagcac cagcctgagc cccgcccgcg ggcacagcgt ctgctccacc tccagcctgt
     6961 acctgcagga cctcaccgcc gccgcgtccg agtgcattga cccctcagtg gtctttccct
     7021 acccgctcaa cgacagcagc tcgcccaaat cctgtacctc gtccgattcc acggccttct
     7081 ctccttcctc ggactcgctg ctgtcctccg agtcctcccc acgggccagc cctgagcccc
     7141 tagtgctgca tgaggagaca ccgcccacca ccagcagcga ctctgaagaa gagcaagaag
     7201 atgaggaaga aattgatgtg gtgtctgtgg agaagaggca aacccctgcc aagaggtcgg
     7261 agtcgggctc atctccatcc cgaggccaca gcaaacctcc gcacagccca ctggtcctca
     7321 agaggtgcca cgtctccact caccagcaca actacgccgc acccccctcc acaaggaagg
     7381 actatccagc tgccaagagg gccaagttgg acagtggcag ggtcctgaag cagatcagca
     7441 acaaccgcaa gtgctccagc cccaggtcct cagacacgga ggaaaacgac aagaggcgga
     7501 cacacaacgt cttggaacgt cagaggagga acgagctgaa gcgcagcttt tttgccctgc
     7561 gtgaccagat ccctgaattg gaaaacaacg aaaaggcccc caaggtagtg atcctcaaaa
     7621 aagccaccgc ctacatcctg tccattcaag cagacgagca caagctcacc tctgaaaagg
     7681 acttattgag gaaacgacga gaacagttga aacacaaact cgaacagctt cgaaactctg
     7741 gtgcataaat cgatagatcc taatcaacct ctggattaca aaatttgtga aagattgact
     7801 ggtattctta actatgttgc tccttttacg ctatgtggat acgctgcttt aatgcctttg
     7861 tatcatgcta ttgcttcccg tatggctttc attttctcct ccttgtataa atcctggttg
     7921 ctgtctcttt atgaggagtt gtggcccgtt gtcaggcaac gtggcgtggt gtgcactgtg
     7981 tttgctgacg caacccccac tggttggggc attgccacca cctgtcagct cctttccggg
     8041 actttcgctt tccccctccc tattgccacg gcggaactca tcgccgcctg ccttgcccgc
     8101 tgctggacag gggctcggct gttgggcact gacaattccg tggtgttgtc ggggaaatca
     8161 tcgtcctttc cttggctgct cgcctgtgtt gccacctgga ttctgcgcgg gacgtccttc
     8221 tgctacgtcc cttcggccct caatccagcg gaccttcctt cccgcggcct gctgccggct
     8281 ctgcggcctc ttccgcgtct tcgccttcgc cctcagacga gtcggatctc cctttgggcc
     8341 gcctccccgc ctggtacctt taagaccaat gacttacaag gcagctgtag atcttagcca
     8401 ctttttaaaa gaaaaggggg gactggaagg gctaattcac tcccaacgaa gacaagatca
     8461 cctgcaggac aggcgcgccc tgctttttgc ttgtactggg tctctctggt tagaccagat
     8521 ctgagcctgg gagctctctg gctaactagg gaacccactg cttaagcctc aataaagctt
     8581 gccttgagtg cttcaagtag tgtgtgcccg tctgttgtgt gactctggta actagagatc
     8641 cctcagaccc ttttagtcag tgtggaaaat ctctagcacc cgggcgatta aggaaagggc
     8701 tagatcattc ttgaagacga aagggcctcg tgatacgcct atttttatag gttaatgtca
     8761 tgataataat ggtttcttag acgtcaggtg gcacttttcg gggaaatgtg cgcggaaccc
     8821 ctatttgttt atttttctaa atacattcaa atatgtatcc gctcatgaga caataaccct
     8881 gataaatgct tcaataatat tgaaaaagga agagtatgag tattcaacat ttccgtgtcg
     8941 cccttattcc cttttttgcg gcattttgcc ttcctgtttt tgctcaccca gaaacgctgg
     9001 tgaaagtaaa agatgctgaa gatcagttgg gtgcacgagt gggttacatc gaactggatc
     9061 tcaacagcgg taagatcctt gagagttttc gccccgaaga acgttttcca atgatgagca
     9121 cttttaaagt tctgctatgt ggcgcggtat tatcccgtgt tgacgccggg caagagcaac
     9181 tcggtcgccg catacactat tctcagaatg acttggttga gtactcacca gtcacagaaa
     9241 agcatcttac ggatggcatg acagtaagag aattatgcag tgctgccata accatgagtg
     9301 ataacactgc ggccaactta cttctgacaa cgatcggagg accgaaggag ctaaccgctt
     9361 ttttgcacaa catgggggat catgtaactc gccttgatcg ttgggaaccg gagctgaatg
     9421 aagccatacc aaacgacgag cgtgacacca cgatgcctgt agcaatggca acaacgttgc
     9481 gcaaactatt aactggcgaa ctacttactc tagcttcccg gcaacaatta atagactgga
     9541 tggaggcgga taaagttgca ggaccacttc tgcgctcggc ccttccggct ggctggttta
     9601 ttgctgataa atctggagcc ggtgagcgtg ggtctcgcgg tatcattgca gcactggggc
     9661 cagatggtaa gccctcccgt atcgtagtta tctacacgac ggggagtcag gcaactatgg
     9721 atgaacgaaa tagacagatc gctgagatag gtgcctcact gattaagcat tggtaactgt
     9781 cagaccaagt ttactcatat atactttaga ttgatttaaa acttcatttt taatttaaaa
     9841 ggatctaggt gaagatcctt tttgataatc tcatgaccaa aatcccttaa cgtgagtttt
     9901 cgttccactg agcgtcagac cccgtagaaa agatcaaagg atcttcttga gatccttttt
     9961 ttctgcgcgt aatctgctgc ttgcaaacaa aaaaaccacc gctaccagcg gtggtttgtt
    10021 tgccggatca agagctacca actctttttc cgaaggtaac tggcttcagc agagcgcaga
    10081 taccaaatac tgttcttcta gtgtagccgt agttaggcca ccacttcaag aactctgtag
    10141 caccgcctac atacctcgct ctgctaatcc tgttaccagt ggctgctgcc agtggcgata
    10201 agtcgtgtct taccgggttg gactcaagac gatagttacc ggataaggcg cagcggtcgg
    10261 gctgaacggg gggttcgtgc acacagccca gcttggagcg aacgacctac accgaactga
    10321 gatacctaca gcgtgagcta tgagaaagcg ccacgcttcc cgaagggaga aaggcggaca
    10381 ggtatccggt aagcggcagg gtcggaacag gagagcgcac gagggagctt ccagggggaa
    10441 acgcctggta tctttatagt cctgtcgggt ttcgccacct ctgacttgag cgtcgatttt
    10501 tgtgatgctc gtcagggggg cggagcctat ggaaaaacgc cagcaacgcg gcctttttac
    10561 ggttcctggc cttttgctgg ccttttgctc acatgttctt tcctgcgtta tcccctgatt
    10621 ctgtggataa ccgtattacc gcctttgagt gagctgatac cgctcgccgc agccgaacga
    10681 ccgagcgcag cgagtcagtg agcgaggaag cggaagagcg cccaatacgc aaaccgcctc
    10741 tccccgcgcg ttggccgatt cattaatgca gcaagctcat ggctgactaa ttttttttat
    10801 ttatgcagag gccgaggccg cctcggcctc tgagctattc cagaagtagt gaggaggctt
    10861 ttttggaggc ctaggctttt gcaaaaagct ccccgtggca cgacaggttt cccgactgga
    10921 aagcgggcag tgagcgcaac gcaattaatg tgagttagct cactcattag gcaccccagg
    10981 ctttacactt tatgcttccg gctcgtatgt tgtgtggaat tgtgagcgga taacaatttc
    11041 acacaggaaa cagctatgac atgattacga atttcacaaa taaagcattt ttttcactgc
    11101 attctagttg tggtttgtcc aaactcatca atgtatctta tcatgtctgg atcaactgga
    11161 taactcaagc taaccaaaat catcccaaac ttcccacccc ataccctatt accactgcca
    11221 attacctgtg gtttcattta ctctaaacct gtgattcctc tgaattattt tcattttaaa
    11281 gaaattgtat ttgttaaata tgtactacaa acttagtagt
//
